Addgene plasmid #234586: pMB.Pos4
Purpose: (Empty Backbone) Moclo Baculo toolkit level 1 backbone with ConL3/ConR4 and Tn7L
Depositing lab: Chen Davidovich. Depositing organization: Monash University. Publication: Modular cloning of multigene vectors for the baculovirus system and yeast. Lai Z, Flanigan SF, Boudes M, Davidovich C. J Mol Biol. 2025 Jan 13:168943. doi: 10.1016/j.jmb.2025.168943. PubMed 39814169.
Backbone
  Vector backbone: pFastBac1
  Vector type: Insect Expression
  Selectable markers: GFP negative selection (dropout)
  Tag / fusion protein: GFP (C terminal on backbone)
Growth in bacteria
  Bacterial resistance: Ampicillin and Gentamicin, 100 & 10 μg/mL
  Growth temperature: 37°C
  Growth strain: DH5alpha
  Copy number: High Copy
Gene/Insert
  Gene/Insert name: None
  Mutation: GentR R98K
  Tag / fusion protein: GFP (C terminal on backbone)
Terms and licenses: Academic/Nonprofit Terms; Industry Terms: Not Available to Industry
How to cite: pMB.Pos4 was a gift from Chen Davidovich (Addgene plasmid # 234586 ; http://n2t.net/addgene:234586 ; RRID:Addgene_234586)
