[The description below was written by a language model from this plasmid's Addgene catalogue record and pLannotate feature annotations shown in this document.]
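Description:
pMB.Pos4 is an empty level 1 acceptor backbone from the MoClo Baculo modular cloning toolkit, derived from pFastBac1 and intended for building expression units destined for the baculovirus/insect cell system. It is a high-copy plasmid of about 5.6 kb that replicates in E. coli through a ColE1/pUC-type origin and also carries an f1 origin. Selection is with ampicillin (β-lactamase under its own promoter) and gentamicin (aacC1 acetyltransferase driven by the class 1 integron Pc promoter). The record notes an R98K substitution in the gentamicin resistance gene but does not state the reason for it.

No gene of interest is present. Instead, the cloning site is occupied by a superfolder GFP cassette followed by the rrnB T1 and T7Te terminators, which serves as a dropout marker: when an assembled transcription unit replaces it, correct clones lose fluorescence and can be identified as non-green colonies. The catalogue lists GFP as a C-terminal tag on the backbone, but its described role is negative selection. According to the record, the site is flanked by the ConL3 and ConR4 connector sequences, which assign this backbone to the fourth position when several level 1 units are joined in a defined order into a multigene vector; these connectors are not annotated in the feature table, nor is the promoter driving GFP.

The feature table shows both Tn7R and Tn7L, bracketing the gentamicin marker and the dropout cassette, the pFastBac arrangement in which Tn7 transposition moves the enclosed segment into a bacmid. The catalogue purpose highlights only Tn7L for this backbone.
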