Features (pLannotate 1.2.2; 14 found; start..end, strand, type, name):
      1..589     +  rep_origin     ori: high-copy-number ColE1/pMB1/pBR322/pUC origin of replication
    775..824     -  misc_feature   bom (fragment): basis of mobility region from pBR322
    892..1116    -  mobile_element Tn7R: mini-Tn7 element (right end of the Tn7 transposon) Tn7
   1183..1716    -  CDS            GmR: gentamycin acetyltransferase; aacC1; confers resistance to gentamycin
   1905..1933    -  promoter       Pc promoter: intI1 (promoter lies within the coding sequence); class 1 integron promoter
   1911..2231    -  CDS            YPR2_ECOLX (fragment): Protein predicted: Swiss-Prot protein existence level 4. From Escherichia coli.
   2619..3332    +  CDS            superfolder GFP: GFP variant that folds robustly even when fused to poorly folded proteins (Pédelacq et al., 2006)
   3344..3415    +  terminator     rrnB T1 terminator: transcription terminator T1 from the E. coli rrnB gene
   3431..3458    +  terminator     T7Te terminator: phage T7 early transcription terminator
   3651..3816    -  mobile_element Tn7L: mini-Tn7 element (left end of the Tn7 transposon) Tn7
   3979..3995    +  CDS            lacZα (fragment): LacZα fragment of β-galactosidase; lacZ fragment
   4006..4461    +  rep_origin     f1 ori (sequence partly withheld): f1 bacteriophage origin of replication; arrow indicates direction of (+) strand synthesis
   4488..4592    +  promoter       AmpR promoter: bla
   4593..5453    +  CDS            AmpR: β-lactamase; bla; confers resistance to ampicillin, carbenicillin, and related antibiotics
>Addgene plasmid #234586 | pMB.Pos4 | addgene full sequence | sequence record 469229 | Addgene NGS Result
TTGAGATCCTTTTTTTCTGCGCGTAATCTGCTGCTTGCAAACAAAAAAACCACCGCTACCAGCGGTGGTT
TGTTTGCCGGATCAAGAGCTACCAACTCTTTTTCCGAAGGTAACTGGCTTCAGCAGAGCGCAGATACCAA
ATACTGTCCTTCTAGTGTAGCCGTAGTTAGGCCACCACTTCAAGAACTCTGTAGCACCGCCTACATACCT
CGCTCTGCTAATCCTGTTACCAGTGGCTGCTGCCAGTGGCGATAAGTCGTGTCTTACCGGGTTGGACTCA
AGACGATAGTTACCGGATAAGGCGCAGCGGTCGGGCTGAACGGGGGGTTCGTGCACACAGCCCAGCTTGG
AGCGAACGACCTACACCGAACTGAGATACCTACAGCGTGAGCTATGAGAAAGCGCCACGCTTCCCGAAGG
GAGAAAGGCGGACAGGTATCCGGTAAGCGGCAGGGTCGGAACAGGAGAGCGCACGAGGGAGCTTCCAGGG
GGAAACGCCTGGTATCTTTATAGTCCTGTCGGGTTTCGCCACCTCTGACTTGAGCGTCGATTTTTGTGAT
GCTCGTCAGGGGGGCGGAGCCTATGGAAAAACGCCAGCAACGCGGCCTTTTTACGGTTCCTGGCCTTTTG
CTGGCCTTTTGCTCACATGTTCTTTCCTGCGTTATCCCCTGATTCTGTGGATAACCGTATTACCGCCTTT
GAGTGAGCTGATACCGCTCGCCGCAGCCGAACGACCGAGCGCAGCGAGTCAGTGAGCGAGGAAGCGGAAG
AGCGCCTGATGCGGTATTTTCTCCTTACGCATCTGTGCGGTATTTCACACCGCAGACCAGCCGCGTAACC
TGGCAAAATCGGTTACGGTTGAGTAATAAATGGATGCCCTGCGTAAGCGGGTGTGGGCGGACAATAAAGT
CTTAAACTGAACAAAATAGATCTAAACTATGACAATAAAGTCTTAAACTAGACAGAATAGTTGTAAACTG
AAATCAGTCCAGTTATGCTGTGAAAAAGCATACTGGACTTTTGTTATGGCTAAAGCAAACTCTTCATTTT
CTGAAGTGCAAATTGCCCGTCGTATTAAAGAGGGGCGTGGCCAAGGGCATGGTAAAGACTATATTCGCGG
CGTTGTGACAATTTACCGAACAACTCCGCGGCCGGGAAGCCGATCTCGGCTTGAACGAATTGTTAGGTGG
CGGTACTTGGGTCGATATCAAAGTGCATCACTTCTTCCCGTATGCCCAACTTTGTATAGAGAGCCACTGC
GGGATCGTCACCGTAATCTGCTTGCACGTAGATCACATAAGCACCAAGCGCGTTGGCCTCATGCTTGAGG
AGATTGATGAGCGCGGTGGCAATGCCCTGCCTCCGGTGCTCGCCGGAGACTGCGAGATCATAGATATAGA
TCTCACTACGCGGCTGCTCAAACTTGGGCAGAACGTAAGCCGCGAGAGCGCCAACAACCGCTTCTTGGTC
GAAGGCAGCAAGCGCGATGAATGTCTTACTACGGAGCAAGTTCCCGAGGTAATCGGAGTCCGGCTGATGT
TGGGAGTAGGTGGCTACGTCGCCGAACTCACGACCGAAAAGATCAAGAGCAGCCCGCATGGATTTGACTT
GGTCAGGGCCGAGCCTACATGTGCGAATGATGCCCATACTTGAGCCACCTAACTTTGTTTTAGGGCGACT
GCCCTGCTGCGTAACATCGTTGCTGCTGCGTAACATCGTTGCTGCTCCATAACATCAAACATCGACCCAC
GGCGTAACGCGCTTGCTGCTTGGATGCCCGAGGCATAGACTGTACAAAAAAACAGTCATAACAAGCCATG
AAAACCGCCACTGCGCCGTTACCACCGCTGCGTTCGGTCAAGGTTCTGGACCAGTTGCGTGAGCGCATAC
GCTACTTGCATTACAGTTTACGAACCGAACAGGCTTATGTCAACTGGGTTCGTGCCTTCATCCGTTTCCA
CGGTGTGCGTCACCCGGCAACCTTGGGCAGCAGCGAAGTCGAGGCATTTCTGTCCTGGCTGGCGAACGAG
CGCAAGGTTTCGGACTCCACGCATCGTCAGGCATTGGCGGCCTTGCTGTTCTTCTACGGCAAGGTGCTGT
GCACGGATCTGCCCTGGCTTCAGGAGATCGGAAGACCTCGGCCGTCGCGGCGCTTGCCGGTGGTGCTGAC
CCCGGATGAAGTGGTTCGCATCCTCGGTTTTCTGGAAGGCGAGCATCGTTTGTTCGCCCAGGACTCTAGC
TATAGTTCCCTGAATTCGCATCTAGAGCAGACCTAGACCACATGAGGCTGATGTAGGACAGCCACCAGTG
GCAGCTAATCAACACCGCAAGATGCCGATGCACGCTCATATCATCGTCGTCAGCCTGGTAGCCATTCGAC
ATACGGATCAGGGAACTCGAACCCAGTACCGTCTCAGTTCTGTATGGGCACAGACAACCTAAACGTGAGA
CCGAAAGTGAAACGTGATTTCATGCGTCATTTTGAACATTTTGTAAATCTTATTTAATAATGTGTGCGGC
AATTCACATTTAATTTATGAATGTTTTCTTAACATCGCGGCAACTCAAGAAACGGCAGGTTCGGATCTTA
GCTACTAGAGAAAGAGGAGAAATACTAGATGCGTAAAGGCGAAGAGCTGTTCACTGGTGTCGTCCCTATT
CTGGTGGAACTGGATGGTGATGTCAACGGTCATAAGTTTTCCGTGCGTGGCGAGGGTGAAGGTGACGCAA
CTAATGGTAAACTGACGCTGAAGTTCATCTGTACTACTGGTAAACTGCCGGTTCCTTGGCCGACTCTGGT
AACGACGCTGACTTATGGTGTTCAGTGCTTTGCTCGTTATCCGGACCATATGAAGCAGCATGACTTCTTC
AAGTCCGCCATGCCGGAAGGCTATGTGCAGGAACGCACGATTTCCTTTAAGGATGACGGCACGTACAAAA
CGCGTGCGGAAGTGAAATTTGAAGGCGATACCCTGGTAAACCGCATTGAGCTGAAAGGCATTGACTTTAA
AGAGGACGGCAATATCCTGGGCCATAAGCTGGAATACAATTTTAACAGCCACAATGTTTACATCACCGCC
GATAAACAAAAAAATGGCATTAAAGCGAATTTTAAAATTCGCCACAACGTGGAGGATGGCAGCGTGCAGC
TGGCTGATCACTACCAGCAAAACACTCCAATCGGTGATGGTCCTGTTCTGCTGCCAGACAATCACTATCT
GAGCACGCAAAGCGTTCTGTCTAAAGATCCGAACGAGAAACGCGATCATATGGTTCTGCTGGAGTTCGTA
ACCGCAGCGGGCATCACGCATGGTATGGATGAACTGTACAAATGACCAGGCATCAAATAAAACGAAAGGC
TCAGTCGAAAGACTGGGCCTTTCGTTTTATCTGTTGTTTGTCGGTGAACGCTCTCTACTAGAGTCACACT
GGCTCACCTTCGGGTGGGCCTTTCTGCGTTTATAGGTCTCAGCTGGGTATGAGACGGCCTGCACTAGACG
AACTAGGCAAGATGCGTCCAATCCGTCTAAACATGGTGACAACGCTGGACAGATGACGTAACACCGAGCC
ACATCCTGAAATCGAGGCAGGCTAACCGAAACCGTGACAATGCAAAGAGACAGCCTGACACTAGTGCACT
GCAGTACATCAACCAGATAAGTGAAATCTAGTTCCAAACTATTTTGTCATTTTTAATTTTCGTATTAGCT
TACGACGCTACACCCAGTTCCCATCTATTTTGTCACTCTTCCCTAAATAATCCTTAAAAACTCCATTTCC
ACCCCTCCCAGTTCCCAACTATTTTGTCCGCCCACAGCGGGGCATTTTTCTTCCTGTTATGTTTTTAATC
AAACATCCTGCCAACTCCATGTGACAAACCGTCATCTTCGGCTACTTTTTCTCTGTCACAGAATGAAAAT
TTTTCTGTCATCTCTTCGTTATTAATGTTTGTAATTGACTGAATATCAACGCTTATTTGCAGCCTGAATG
GCGAATGGGGGG
[127 nt withheld, positions 4003-4129]
C
[91 nt withheld, positions 4131-4221]
A
[49 nt withheld, positions 4223-4271]
CCTTTGACGTTGGAGTCCACGTTCTTT
[37 nt withheld, positions 4299-4335]
ACCCTATCTCGGTCTATTCTTTTGATTTATAAGGGATTTTGCCGATTTCGGCCTATTGGTTAAAAAATGA
GCTGATTTAACAAAAATTTAACGCGAATTTTAACAAAATATTAACGTTTACAATTTCAGGTGGCACTTTT
CGGGGAAATGTGCGCGGAACCCCTATTTGTTTATTTTTCTAAATACATTCAAATATGTATCCGCTCATGA
GACAATAACCCTGATAAATGCTTCAATAATATTGAAAAAGGAAGAGTATGAGTATTCAACATTTCCGTGT
CGCCCTTATTCCCTTTTTTGCGGCATTTTGCCTTCCTGTTTTTGCTCACCCAGAAACGCTGGTGAAAGTA
AAAGATGCTGAAGATCAGTTGGGTGCACGAGTGGGTTACATCGAACTGGATCTCAACAGCGGTAAGATCC
TTGAGAGTTTTCGCCCCGAAGAACGTTTTCCAATGATGAGCACTTTTAAAGTTCTGCTATGTGGCGCGGT
ATTATCCCGTATTGACGCCGGGCAAGAGCAACTCGGTCGCCGCATACACTATTCTCAGAATGACTTGGTT
GAGTACTCACCAGTCACAGAAAAGCATCTTACGGATGGCATGACAGTAAGAGAATTATGCAGTGCTGCCA
TAACCATGAGTGATAACACTGCGGCCAACTTACTTCTGACAACGATCGGAGGACCGAAGGAGCTAACCGC
TTTTTTGCACAACATGGGGGATCATGTAACTCGCCTTGATCGTTGGGAACCGGAGCTGAATGAAGCCATA
CCAAACGACGAGCGTGACACCACGATGCCTGTAGCAATGGCAACAACGTTGCGCAAACTATTAACTGGCG
AACTACTTACTCTAGCTTCCCGGCAACAATTAATAGACTGGATGGAGGCGGATAAAGTTGCAGGACCACT
TCTGCGCTCGGCCCTTCCGGCTGGCTGGTTTATTGCTGATAAATCTGGAGCCGGTGAGCGTGGTTCTCGC
GGTATCATTGCAGCACTGGGGCCAGATGGTAAGCCCTCCCGTATCGTAGTTATCTACACGACGGGGAGTC
AGGCAACTATGGATGAACGAAATAGACAGATCGCTGAGATAGGTGCCTCACTGATTAAGCATTGGTAACT
GTCAGACCAAGTTTACTCATATATACTTTAGATTGATTTAAAACTTCATTTTTAATTTAAAAGGATCTAG
GTGAAGATCCTTTTTGATAATCTCATGACCAAAATCCCTTAACGTGAGTTTTCGTTCCACTGAGCGTCAG
ACCCCGTAGAAAAGATCAAAGGATCTTC
